LOCUS       Exported 4492 bp ds-DNA circular SYN 12-MAY-2021
DEFINITION  For C-terminal tagging of ORFs with a (3×FLAG)-TEV-ProtA.
ACCESSION   .
VERSION     .
KEYWORDS    pFA6a-natMX-(3×FLAG)-TEV-ProtA
SOURCE      synthetic DNA construct
  ORGANISM  synthetic DNA construct
REFERENCE   1 (bases 1 to 4492)
  TITLE     various
  JOURNAL   Unpublished
REFERENCE   2 (bases 1 to 4492)
  AUTHORS   .
  TITLE     Direct Submission
  JOURNAL   Exported May 12, 2021 from SnapGene Server 1.1.58
            http://www.snapgene.com
FEATURES             Location/Qualifiers
     source          1..4492
                     /organism="synthetic DNA construct"
                     /mol_type="other DNA"
     CDS             complement(79..939)
                     /codon_start=1
                     /gene="bla"
                     /product="beta-lactamase"
                     /label=AmpR
                     /note="confers resistance to ampicillin, carbenicillin, and
                     related antibiotics"
                     /translation="MSIQHFRVALIPFFAAFCLPVFAHPETLVKVKDAEDQLGARVGYI
                     ELDLNSGKILESFRPEERFPMMSTFKVLLCGAVLSRIDAGQEQLGRRIHYSQNDLVEYS
                     PVTEKHLTDGMTVRELCSAAITMSDNTAANLLLTTIGGPKELTAFLHNMGDHVTRLDRW
                     EPELNEAIPNDERDTTMPVAMATTLRKLLTGELLTLASRQQLIDWMEADKVAGPLLRSA
                     LPAGWFIADKSGAGERGSRGIIAALGPDGKPSRIVVIYTTGSQATMDERNRQIAEIGAS
                     LIKHW"
     primer_bind     702..721
                     /label=Amp-R
                     /note="Ampicillin resistance gene, reverse primer"
     promoter        complement(940..1044)
                     /gene="bla"
                     /label=AmpR promoter
     primer_bind     1112..1130
                     /label=pBRforEco
                     /note="pBR322 vectors, upsteam of EcoRI site, forward
                     primer"
     primer_bind     complement(1168..1190)
                     /label=pGEX 3'
                     /note="pGEX vectors, reverse primer"
     primer_bind     1290..1309
                     /label=pRS-marker
                     /note="pRS vectors, use to sequence yeast selectable
                     marker"
     promoter        1390..1408
                     /label=SP6 promoter
                     /note="promoter for bacteriophage SP6 RNA polymerase"
     primer_bind     1390..1407
                     /label=SP6
                     /note="SP6 promoter, forward primer"
     CDS             1487..1558
                     /codon_start=1
                     /product="three tandem FLAG(R) epitope tags"
                     /label=3xFLAG
                     /translation="DYKDDDDKDYKDDDDKDYKDDDDK"
     CDS             1586..1606
                     /codon_start=1
                     /product="tobacco etch virus (TEV) protease recognition and
                     cleavage site"
                     /label=TEV site
                     /translation="ENLYFQG"
     CDS             1646..1819
                     /codon_start=1
                     /product="IgG-binding unit of Staphylococcus aureus protein
                     A"
                     /label=ProtA
                     /translation="VDNKFNKEQQNAFYEILHLPNLNEEQRNAFIQSLKDDPSQSANLL
                     AEAKKLNDAQAPK"
     CDS             1823..1993
                     /codon_start=1
                     /product="IgG-binding unit of Staphylococcus aureus protein
                     A"
                     /label=ProtA
                     /translation="DNKFNKEQQNAFYEILHLPNLNEEQRNAFIQSLKDDPSQSANLLA
                     EAKKLNGAQAPK"
     terminator      2047..2234
                     /gene="S. cerevisiae ADH1"
                     /label=ADH1 terminator
                     /note="transcription terminator for the S. cerevisiae
                     alcohol dehydrogenase 1 (ADH1) gene"
     primer_bind     complement(2102..2126)
                     /label=pHybLex-R
                     /note="ADH terminator, reverse primer"
     gene            2309..3431
                     /label=natMX6
                     /note="yeast selectable marker conferring nourseothricin
                     resistance"
     promoter        2309..2652
                     /label=TEF promoter
                     /note="Ashbya gossypii TEF promoter"
     CDS             2653..3228
                     /codon_start=1
                     /gene="Streptomyces noursei nat1"
                     /product="nourseothricin acetyltransferase"
                     /label=NrsR
                     /note="confers resistance to nourseothricin"
                     /translation="MGTTLDDTAYRYRTSVPGDAEAIEALDGSFTTDTVFRVTATGDGF
                     TLREVPVDPPLTKVFPDDESDDESDDGEDGDPDSRTFVAYGDDGDLAGFVVISYSAWNR
                     RLTVEDIEVAPEHRGHGVGRALMGLATEFAGERGAGHLWLEVTNVNAPAIHAYRRMGFT
                     LCGLDTALYDGTASDGERQALYMSMPCP"
     terminator      3234..3431
                     /label=TEF terminator
                     /note="Ashbya gossypii TEF terminator"
     primer_bind     complement(3535..3554)
                     /label=T7
                     /note="T7 promoter, forward primer"
     promoter        complement(3536..3554)
                     /label=T7 promoter
                     /note="promoter for bacteriophage T7 RNA polymerase"
     primer_bind     complement(3641..3658)
                     /label=L4440
                     /note="L4440 vector, forward primer"
     rep_origin      complement(3812..4400)
                     /direction=LEFT
                     /label=ori
                     /note="high-copy-number ColE1/pMB1/pBR322/pUC origin of
                     replication"
     primer_bind     complement(3892..3911)
                     /label=pBR322ori-F
                     /note="pBR322 origin, forward primer"
ORIGIN
        1 cttcacctag atccttttaa attaaaaatg aagttttaaa tcaatctaaa gtatatatga
       61 gtaaacttgg tctgacagtt accaatgctt aatcagtgag gcacctatct cagcgatctg
      121 tctatttcgt tcatccatag ttgcctgact ccccgtcgtg tagataacta cgatacggga
      181 gggcttacca tctggcccca gtgctgcaat gataccgcga gacccacgct caccggctcc
      241 agatttatca gcaataaacc agccagccgg aagggccgag cgcagaagtg gtcctgcaac
      301 tttatccgcc tccatccagt ctattaattg ttgccgggaa gctagagtaa gtagttcgcc
      361 agttaatagt ttgcgcaacg ttgttgccat tgctacaggc atcgtggtgt cacgctcgtc
      421 gtttggtatg gcttcattca gctccggttc ccaacgatca aggcgagtta catgatcccc
      481 catgttgtgc aaaaaagcgg ttagctcctt cggtcctccg atcgttgtca gaagtaagtt
      541 ggccgcagtg ttatcactca tggttatggc agcactgcat aattctctta ctgtcatgcc
      601 atccgtaaga tgcttttctg tgactggtga gtactcaacc aagtcattct gagaatagtg
      661 tatgcggcga ccgagttgct cttgcccggc gtcaatacgg gataataccg cgccacatag
      721 cagaacttta aaagtgctca tcattggaaa acgttcttcg gggcgaaaac tctcaaggat
      781 cttaccgctg ttgagatcca gttcgatgta acccactcgt gcacccaact gatcttcagc
      841 atcttttact ttcaccagcg tttctgggtg agcaaaaaca ggaaggcaaa atgccgcaaa
      901 aaagggaata agggcgacac ggaaatgttg aatactcata ctcttccttt ttcaatatta
      961 ttgaagcatt tatcagggtt attgtctcat gagcggatac atatttgaat gtatttagaa
     1021 aaataaacaa ataggggttc cgcgcacatt tccccgaaaa gtgccacctg acgtctaaga
     1081 aaccattatt atcatgacat taacctataa aaataggcgt atcacgaggc cctttcgtct
     1141 cgcgcgtttc ggtgatgacg gtgaaaacct ctgacacatg cagctcccgg agacggtcac
     1201 agcttgtctg taagcggatg ccgggagcag acaagcccgt cagggcgcgt cagcgggtgt
     1261 tggcgggtgt cggggctggc ttaactatgc ggcatcagag cagattgtac tgagagtgca
     1321 ccatatggac atattgtcgt tagaacgcgg ctacaattaa tacataacct tatgtatcat
     1381 acacatacga tttaggtgac actatagaac gcggccgcca gctgaagctt cgtacgctgc
     1441 aggtcgacgg atccccgggt taattaatat gtctttaatc aatatggact acaaggacga
     1501 cgatgacaag gattacaaag atgacgacga taaggactat aaggacgatg atgataaaga
     1561 ttatgatatt ccaactactg ctagcgagaa tttgtatttt cagggtgagc tcaaaaccgc
     1621 ggctcttgcg caacacgatg aagccgtgga caacaaattc aacaaagaac aacaaaacgc
     1681 gttctatgag atcttacatt tacctaactt aaacgaagaa caacgaaacg ccttcatcca
     1741 aagtttaaaa gatgacccaa gccaaagcgc taacctttta gcagaagcta aaaagctaaa
     1801 tgatgctcag gcgccgaaag tagacaacaa attcaacaaa gaacaacaaa acgcgttcta
     1861 tgagatctta catttaccta acttaaacga agaacaacga aacgccttca tccaaagttt
     1921 aaaagatgac ccaagccaaa gcgctaacct tttagcagaa gctaaaaagc taaatggtgc
     1981 tcaggcgccg aaagtagacg cgaattccgc ggggaagtca acctgaggcg cgccacttct
     2041 aaataagcga atttcttatg atttatgatt tttattatta aataagttat aaaaaaaata
     2101 agtgtataca aattttaaag tgactcttag gttttaaaac gaaaattctt attcttgagt
     2161 aactctttcc tgtaggtcag gttgctttct caggtatagt atgaggtcgc tcttattgac
     2221 cacacctcta ccggcagatc cgctagggat aacagggtaa tatagatctg tttagcttgc
     2281 ctcgtccccg ccgggtcacc cggccagcga catggaggcc cagaataccc tccttgacag
     2341 tcttgacgtg cgcagctcag gggcatgatg tgactgtcgc ccgtacattt agcccataca
     2401 tccccatgta taatcatttg catccataca ttttgatggc cgcacggcgc gaagcaaaaa
     2461 ttacggctcc tcgctgcaga cctgcgagca gggaaacgct cccctcacag acgcgttgaa
     2521 ttgtccccac gccgcgcccc tgtagagaaa tataaaaggt taggatttgc cactgaggtt
     2581 cttctttcat atacttcctt ttaaaatctt gctaggatac agttctcaca tcacatccga
     2641 acataaacaa ccatgggtac cactcttgac gacacggctt accggtaccg caccagtgtc
     2701 ccgggggacg ccgaggccat cgaggcactg gatgggtcct tcaccaccga caccgtcttc
     2761 cgcgtcaccg ccaccgggga cggcttcacc ctgcgggagg tgccggtgga cccgcccctg
     2821 accaaggtgt tccccgacga cgaatcggac gacgaatcgg acgacgggga ggacggcgac
     2881 ccggactccc ggacgttcgt cgcgtacggg gacgacggcg acctggcggg cttcgtggtc
     2941 atctcgtact cggcgtggaa ccgccggctg accgtcgagg acatcgaggt cgccccggag
     3001 caccgggggc acggggtcgg gcgcgcgttg atggggctcg cgacggagtt cgccggcgag
     3061 cggggcgccg ggcacctctg gctggaggtc accaacgtca acgcaccggc gatccacgcg
     3121 taccggcgga tggggttcac cctctgcggc ctggacaccg ccctgtacga cggcaccgcc
     3181 tcggacggcg agcggcaggc gctctacatg agcatgccct gcccctaatc agtactgaca
     3241 ataaaaagat tcttgttttc aagaacttgt catttgtata gtttttttat attgtagttg
     3301 ttctatttta atcaaatgtt agcgtgattt atattttttt tcgcctcgac atcatctgcc
     3361 cagatgcgaa gttaagtgcg cagaaagtaa tatcatgcgt caatcgtatg tgaatgctgg
     3421 tcgctatact gctgtcgatt cgatactaac gccgccatcc agtttaaacg agctcgaatt
     3481 catcgatgat atcagatcca ctagtggcct atgcggccgc ggatctgccg gtctccctat
     3541 agtgagtcgt attaatttcg ataagccagg ttaacctgca ttaatgaatc ggccaacgcg
     3601 cggggagagg cggtttgcgt attgggcgct cttccgcttc ctcgctcact gactcgctgc
     3661 gctcggtcgt tcggctgcgg cgagcggtat cagctcactc aaaggcggta atacggttat
     3721 ccacagaatc aggggataac gcaggaaaga acatgtgagc aaaaggccag caaaaggcca
     3781 ggaaccgtaa aaaggccgcg ttgctggcgt ttttccatag gctccgcccc cctgacgagc
     3841 atcacaaaaa tcgacgctca agtcagaggt ggcgaaaccc gacaggacta taaagatacc
     3901 aggcgtttcc ccctggaagc tccctcgtgc gctctcctgt tccgaccctg ccgcttaccg
     3961 gatacctgtc cgcctttctc ccttcgggaa gcgtggcgct ttctcaatgc tcacgctgta
     4021 ggtatctcag ttcggtgtag gtcgttcgct ccaagctggg ctgtgtgcac gaaccccccg
     4081 ttcagcccga ccgctgcgcc ttatccggta actatcgtct tgagtccaac ccggtaagac
     4141 acgacttatc gccactggca gcagccactg gtaacaggat tagcagagcg aggtatgtag
     4201 gcggtgctac agagttcttg aagtggtggc ctaactacgg ctacactaga aggacagtat
     4261 ttggtatctg cgctctgctg aagccagtta ccttcggaaa aagagttggt agctcttgat
     4321 ccggcaaaca aaccaccgct ggtagcggtg gtttttttgt ttgcaagcag cagattacgc
     4381 gcagaaaaaa aggatctcaa gaagatcctt tgatcttttc tacggggtct gacgctcagt
     4441 ggaacgaaaa ctcacgttaa gggattttgg tcatgagatt atcaaaaagg at
//
