[The description below was written by a language model from this plasmid's Addgene catalogue record and the feature table of its GenBank file.]
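Description:
pFA6a-natMX-(3×FLAG)-TEV-ProtA is a 4,492 bp circular yeast tagging plasmid from the pFA6a family, derived from pFA6a-hphMX-TAP. It is maintained in E. coli through a high-copy ColE1/pUC-type origin and a beta-lactamase gene conferring ampicillin resistance. The feature table shows no yeast replication origin or centromere. This fits the usual role of pFA6a plasmids as templates for a cassette that integrates into the genome, rather than as episomes maintained in yeast.

The payload is a synthetic, promoterless C-terminal tag module. It consists of three tandem FLAG epitopes, a tobacco etch virus (TEV) protease cleavage site, and two IgG-binding units of Staphylococcus aureus protein A, followed by the S. cerevisiae ADH1 transcription terminator. Immediately downstream lies the natMX6 marker, in which the Ashbya gossypii TEF promoter and terminator drive the Streptomyces noursei nat1 nourseothricin acetyltransferase gene, allowing clonNAT selection in yeast. SP6 and T7 phage promoters flank the whole tag-plus-marker region, a carry-over from the backbone.

The stated purpose is C-terminal tagging of open reading frames. With modules of this type, the tag and marker are typically amplified together using primers that carry homology to the target locus. Integration fuses the tag in frame to the end of the chromosomal gene, which remains under its own promoter. The tag layout suits two-step affinity purification: capture on IgG via protein A, release by TEV cleavage, then a second capture or detection through the retained 3×FLAG epitope. The record does not specify which yeast species the plasmid was designed for.
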