Addgene plasmid #52693: pFA6a-natMX-(3×FLAG)-TEV-ProtA
Purpose: For C-terminal tagging of ORFs with a (3×FLAG)-TEV-ProtA
Depositing lab: Michael Nick Boddy. Depositing organization: Scripps California (The Scripps Research Institute).
Backbone
  Vector backbone: pFA6a-hphMX-TAP
  Vector type: Yeast Expression
  Selectable markers: clonNAT
Growth in bacteria
  Bacterial resistance: Ampicillin, 100 μg/mL
  Growth temperature: 37°C
  Growth strain: DH5alpha
  Copy number: High Copy
Gene/Insert
  Gene/Insert name: (3×FLAG)-TEV-ProtA
  Species: Synthetic
Terms and licenses: Academic/Nonprofit Terms; Industry Terms: Not Available to Industry
How to cite: pFA6a-natMX-(3×FLAG)-TEV-ProtA was a gift from Michael Nick Boddy (Addgene plasmid # 52693 ; http://n2t.net/addgene:52693 ; RRID:Addgene_52693)
