>Addgene plasmid #52693 | pFA6a-natMX-(3×FLAG)-TEV-ProtA | addgene partial sequence | sequence record 83324 | T7 5'-TAATACGACTCACTATAGGG-3'
CTGATATCATCGATGAATTCGAGCTCGTTTAAACACTGGATGGCGGCGTTAGTATCGAATCGACAGCAGT
ATAGCGACCAGCATTCACATACGATTGACGCATGATATTACTTTCTGCGCACTTAACTTCGCATCTGGGC
AGATGATGTCGAGGCGAAAAAAAATATAAATCACGCTAACATTTGATTAAAATAGAACAACTACAATATA
AAAAAACTATACAAATGACAAGTTCTTGAAAACAAGAATCTTTTTATTGTCAGTACTGATTAGGGGCAGG
GCATGCTCATGTAGAGCGCCTGCTCGCCGTCCGAGGCGGTGCCGTCGTACAGGGCGGTGTCCAGGCCGCA
GAGGGTGAACCCCATCCGCCGGTACGCGTGGATCGCCGGTGCGTTGACGTTGGTGACCTCCAGCCAGAGG
TGCCCGGCGCCCCGCTCGCGGGCGAACTCCGTCGCGAGCCCCATCAACGCGCGCCCGACCCCGTGCCCCC
GGTGCTCCGGGGCGACCTCGATGTCCTCGACGGTCAGCCGGCGGTTCCAGCCGGAGTACGAGACGACCAC
GAAGCCCGCCAGGTCGCCGTCGTCCCCGTACGCGACGAACGTCCGGGAGTCCGGGTCGCCGTCCTCCCCG
TCGTCCGATTCGTCGTCCGATTCGTCGTCGGGGAACACCTTGGTCAGGGGCGGGTCCACCGGCACCTCCC
GCAGGGTGAAGCCGTCCCCGGTGGCGGTGACGCGGAAGACGGTGTCGGTGGTGAAGGACCCATCCAGTGC
CTCG
