>Addgene plasmid #52693 | pFA6a-natMX-(3×FLAG)-TEV-ProtA | addgene partial sequence | sequence record 83436 | SP6 5'-ATTTAGGTGACACTATAG-3'
GATCCCCGGGTTAATTAATATGTCTTTAATCAATATGGACTACAAGGACGACGATGACAAGGATTACAAA
GATGACGACGATAAGGACTATAAGGACGATGATGATAAAGATTATGATATTCCAACTACTGCTAGCGAGA
ATTTGTATTTTCAGGGTGAGCTCAAAACCGCGGCTCTTGCGCAACACGATGAAGCCGTGGACAACAAATT
CAACAAAGAACAACAAAACGCGTTCTATGAGATCTTACATTTACCTAACTTAAACGAAGAACAACGAAAC
GCCTTCATCCAAAGTTTAAAAGATGACCCAAGCCAAAGCGCTAACCTTTTAGCAGAAGCTAAAAAGCTAA
ATGATGCTCAGGCGCCGAAAGTAGACAACAAATTCAACAAAGAACAACAAAACGCGTTCTATGAGATCTT
ACATTTACCTAACTTAAACGAAGAACAACGAAACGCCTTCATCCAAAGTTTAAAAGATGACCCAAGCCAA
AGCGCTAACCTTTTAGCAGAAGCTAAAAAGCTAAATGGTGCTCAGGCGCCGAAAGTAGACGCGAATTCCG
CGGGGAAGTCAACCTGAGGCGCGCCACTTCTAAATAAGCGAATTTCTTATGATTTATGATTTTTATTATT
AAATAAGTTATAAAAAAAATAAGTGTATACAAATTTTAAAGTGACTCTTAGGTTTTAAAACGAAAATTCT
TATTCTTGAGTAACTCTTTCCTGTAGGTCAGGTTGCTTTCTCAGGTATAGTATGAGGTCGCTCTTATTGA
CCACACCTCTACCGGCAGATCCGCTAGGG
